Addgene plasmid #173020: pcDNA3-Venus-StagRFP-AktAR
Purpose: Yellow-red FRET-based Akt/PKB activity reporter for multiplexed imaging applications.
Depositing lab: Jin Zhang. Depositing organization: University of California, San Diego (UCSD). Publication: A rationally enhanced red fluorescent protein expands the utility of FRET biosensors. Mo GCH, Posner C, Rodriguez EA, Sun T, Zhang J. Nat Commun. 2020 Apr 15;11(1):1848. doi: 10.1038/s41467-020-15687-x. PubMed 32296061.
Backbone
  Vector backbone: pcDNA3
  Backbone manufacturer: Invitrogen
  Backbone size w/o insert (bp): 5517
  Total vector size (bp): 7482
  Vector type: Mammalian Expression
  Selectable markers: Neomycin (select with G418)
Growth in bacteria
  Bacterial resistance: Ampicillin, 100 μg/mL
  Growth temperature: 37°C
  Growth strain: DH5alpha
  Copy number: High Copy
Gene/Insert
  Gene/Insert name: Venus-StagRFP-AktAR
  Insert size (bp): 1965
  Promoter: CMV
  Tag / fusion protein: 6xHIS - T7 tag (gene 10 leader) - Xpress (TM) tag (N terminal on backbone); Venus (N terminal on insert); StagRFP (C terminal on insert)
  Cloning method: Restriction Enzyme; 5′ cloning site BamHI (not destroyed); 3′ cloning site EcoRI (not destroyed)
  Sequencing primers: 5′ CMV forward; 3′ BGH reverse
Terms and licenses: Academic/Nonprofit Terms; Industry Terms: Not Available to Industry
How to cite: pcDNA3-Venus-StagRFP-AktAR was a gift from Jin Zhang (Addgene plasmid # 173020 ; http://n2t.net/addgene:173020 ; RRID:Addgene_173020)
