[The description below was written by a language model from this plasmid's Addgene catalogue record and pLannotate feature annotations shown in this document.]
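Description:
pcDNA3-Venus-StagRFP-AktAR is a mammalian expression plasmid of about 7.5 kb, built on the Invitrogen pcDNA3 backbone, that encodes a yellow-red FRET reporter of Akt/PKB kinase activity. It is propagated in E. coli as a high-copy plasmid through its ColE1/pUC-type origin and selected with ampicillin (AmpR, β-lactamase). The backbone also carries an f1 origin for single-stranded DNA production. For mammalian cells, an SV40 early promoter drives the neomycin phosphotransferase gene, followed by an SV40 polyadenylation signal, which allows G418 selection of stable lines.

The 1,965 bp insert, cloned between retained BamHI and EcoRI sites, is transcribed from the CMV immediate-early enhancer/promoter and terminated by the bGH poly(A) signal. The open reading frame begins with backbone-derived 6xHis, T7 gene 10 leader and Xpress epitope tags. These are followed by Venus (annotated as mVenus), which in a yellow-red pair would serve as the FRET donor. Next comes a central segment that the annotation matches to a fragment of yeast Rad53. In reporters of this design such a segment serves as the phosphoamino-acid-binding module. An unannotated stretch after it presumably holds the linker and Akt substrate sequence, although the record does not say so. The C-terminal StagRFP, annotated as TagRFP and described in the associated publication title as a rationally enhanced red fluorescent protein, would be the acceptor. In this general biosensor design, phosphorylation of the substrate causes it to bind the adjacent module, and the resulting conformational change alters FRET between the two fluorophores.

Flanking T7 and SP6 promoters are standard pcDNA3 elements. The short HIV LTR, capTEV, ble and lacI fragment annotations are probably software matches to common backbone or tag sequence rather than functional parts. The stated use is live-cell readout of Akt activity in multiplexed imaging, where the yellow-red pairing can be combined with other biosensors.
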