Features (pLannotate 1.2.2; 26 found; start..end, strand, type, name):
     24..76      -  misc_feature   bom (fragment): basis of mobility region from pBR322
    231..610     +  enhancer       CMV enhancer: human cytomegalovirus immediate early enhancer
    611..814     +  promoter       CMV promoter: human cytomegalovirus (CMV) immediate early promoter
    810..843     +  LTR            5' LTR (truncated) (fragment): truncated 5' long terminal repeat (LTR) from HIV-1
    859..877     +  promoter       T7 promoter: promoter for bacteriophage T7 RNA polymerase
    918..938     +  CDS            capTEV™ (fragment): composite tag for in vivo biotinylation, TEV protease cleavage, and 6xHis tagging
    939..971     +  CDS            T7 tag (gene 10 leader): leader peptide from bacteriophage T7 gene 10 promotes efficient translation in E. coli
    975..998     +  CDS            Xpress™ tag: Xpress™ epitope tag, including an enterokinase recognition and cleavage site
   1005..1721    +  CDS            mVenus: mVenus is a basic (constitutively fluorescent) yellow fluorescent protein published in 2006, derived from Aequorea victoria. It is reported to be a rapidly-maturing monomer with moderate acid sensitivity.
   1731..2153    +  CDS            RAD53 (fragment): RAD53_YEAST - Also known as MEC2, SAD1, SPK1. Experimental evidence at protein level: Swiss-Prot protein existence level 1. Controls S-phase checkpoint as well as G1 and G2 DNA damage checkpoints. Phosphorylates proteins on serine, threonine, and tyrosine. Prevents entry into anaphase and mitotic exit after DNA damage via regulation of the Polo kinase CDC5. Seems to be involved in the phosphorylation of RPH1. From Saccharomyces cerevisiae (strain ATCC 204508 / S288c) (Baker's yeast).
   2274..2966    +  CDS            TagRFP: TagRFP is a basic (constitutively fluorescent) red fluorescent protein published in 2007, derived from Entacmaea quadricolor. It has very low acid sensitivity.
   3030..3048    -  promoter       SP6 promoter: promoter for bacteriophage SP6 RNA polymerase
   3074..3298    +  polyA_signal   bGH poly(A) signal: bovine growth hormone polyadenylation signal
   3302..3323    +  promoter       SV40 promoter (fragment): SV40 enhancer and early promoter
   3344..3772    +  rep_origin     f1 ori (sequence partly withheld): f1 bacteriophage origin of replication; arrow indicates direction of (+) strand synthesis
   3786..4115    +  promoter       SV40 promoter: SV40 enhancer and early promoter
   4182..4973    +  CDS            neo: KKA2_KLEPN - Also known as kan, nptII. Experimental evidence at protein level: Swiss-Prot protein existence level 1. Resistance to kanamycin, neomycin, paromomycin, ribostamycin, butirosin and gentamicin B. From Klebsiella pneumoniae.
   4997..5155    +  CDS            ble (fragment): BLE_KLEPN - Experimental evidence at protein level: Swiss-Prot protein existence level 1. Binding protein with a strong affinity to the bleomycin family of antibiotics. Binds to CL990; an antimitotic-antibiotic compound. From Klebsiella pneumoniae.
   5150..5271    +  polyA_signal   SV40 poly(A) signal: SV40 polyadenylation signal
   5344..5360    -  protein_bind   lac operator: The lac repressor binds to the lac operator to inhibit transcription in E. coli. This inhibition can be relieved by adding lactose or isopropyl-β-D-thiogalactopyranoside (IPTG). lac repressor encoded by lacI
   5368..5398    -  promoter       lac promoter: promoter for the E. coli lac operon
   5413..5434    -  protein_bind   CAP binding site: CAP binding activates transcription in the presence of cAMP. E. coli catabolite activator protein
   5447..5539    -  CDS            lacI (fragment): lac repressor; lacI; The lac repressor binds to the lac operator to inhibit transcription in E. coli. This inhibition can be relieved by adding lactose or isopropyl-β-D-thiogalactopyranoside (IPTG).
   5722..6310    -  rep_origin     ori: high-copy-number ColE1/pMB1/pBR322/pUC origin of replication
   6481..7341    -  CDS            AmpR: β-lactamase; bla; confers resistance to ampicillin, carbenicillin, and related antibiotics
   7342..7446    -  promoter       AmpR promoter: bla
>Addgene plasmid #173020 | pcDNA3-Venus-StagRFP-AktAR | addgene full sequence | sequence record 345236 | Addgene NGS Result
GATCGGGAGATCTCCCGATCCCCTATGGTGCACTCTCAGTACAATCTGCTCTGATGCCGCATAGTTAAGC
CAGTATCTGCTCCCTGCTTGTGTGTTGGAGGTCGCTGAGTAGTGCGCGAGCAAAATTTAAGCTACAACAA
GGCAAGGCTTGACCGACAATTGCATGAAGAATCTGCTTAGGGTTAGGCGTTTTGCGCTGCTTCGCGATGT
ACGGGCCAGATATACGCGTTGACATTGATTATTGACTAGTTATTAATAGTAATCAATTACGGGGTCATTA
GTTCATAGCCCATATATGGAGTTCCGCGTTACATAACTTACGGTAAATGGCCCGCCTGGCTGACCGCCCA
ACGACCCCCGCCCATTGACGTCAATAATGACGTATGTTCCCATAGTAACGCCAATAGGGACTTTCCATTG
ACGTCAATGGGTGGAGTATTTACGGTAAACTGCCCACTTGGCAGTACATCAAGTGTATCATATGCCAAGT
ACGCCCCCTATTGACGTCAATGACGGTAAATGGCCCGCCTGGCATTATGCCCAGTACATGACCTTATGGG
ACTTTCCTACTTGGCAGTACATCTACGTATTAGTCATCGCTATTACCATGGTGATGCGGTTTTGGCAGTA
CATCAATGGGCGTGGATAGCGGTTTGACTCACGGGGATTTCCAAGTCTCCACCCCATTGACGTCAATGGG
AGTTTGTTTTGGCACCAAAATCAACGGGACTTTCCAAAATGTCGTAACAACTCCGCCCCATTGACGCAAA
TGGGCGGTAGGCGTGTACGGTGGGAGGTCTATATAAGCAGAGCTCTCTGGCTAACTAGAGAACCCACTGC
TTACTGGCTTATCGAAATTAATACGACTCACTATAGGGAGACCCAAGCTTGCGGCCGCCACCATGGTGCG
GGGTTCTCATCATCATCATCATCATGGTATGGCTAGCATGACTGGTGGACAGCAAATGGGTCGGGATCTG
TACGACGATGACGATAAGGATCCCATGGTGAGCAAGGGCGAGGAGCTGTTCACCGGGGTGGTGCCCATCC
TGGTCGAGCTGGACGGCGACGTAAACGGCCACAAGTTCAGCGTGTCCGGCGAGGGCGAGGGCGATGCCAC
CTACGGCAAGCTGACCCTGAAGCTGATCTGCACCACCGGCAAGCTGCCCGTGCCCTGGCCCACCCTCGTG
ACCACCCTGGGCTACGGCCTGCAGTGCTTCGCCCGCTACCCCGACCACATGAAGCAGCACGACTTCTTCA
AGTCCGCCATGCCCGAAGGCTACGTCCAGGAGCGCACCATCTTCTTCAAGGACGACGGCAACTACAAGAC
CCGCGCCGAGGTGAAGTTCGAGGGCGACACCCTGGTGAACCGCATCGAGCTGAAGGGCATCGACTTCAAG
GAGGACGGCAACATCCTGGGGCACAAGCTGGAGTACAACTACAACAGCCACAACGTCTATATCACCGCCG
ACAAGCAGAAGAACGGCATCAAGGCCAACTTCAAGATCCGCCACAACATCGAGGACGGCGGCGTGCAGCT
CGCCGACCACTACCAGCAGAACACCCCCATCGGCGACGGCCCCGTGCTGCTGCCCGACAACCACTACCTG
AGCTACCAGTCCAAGCTGAGCAAAGACCCCAACGAGAAGCGCGATCACATGGTCCTGCTGGAGTTCGTGA
CCGCCGCCGGGATCACTCTCGGCATGGACGAGCTGTACAAGCGCATGCATAAGTTTTCTCAAGAACAGAT
CGGCGAAAACATTGTGTGCAGGGTCATTTGTACCACGGGTCAAATTCCCATCCGAGATTTGTCAGCTGAT
ATTTCACAAGTGCTTAAGGAAAAACGATCCATAAAGAAAGTTTGGACATTTGGTAGAAACCCAGCCTGTG
ACTATCATTTAGGAAACATTTCAAGACTGTCAAATAAGCATTTCCAAATACTACTAGGAGAAGACGGTAA
CCTTTTATTGAATGACATTTCCACTAATGGGACCTGGTTAAATGGGCAAAAAGTCGAGAAGAACAGCAAT
CAGTTACTGTCTCAAGGTGATGAAATAACCGTTGGTGTAGGCGTGGAATCAGATATTTTATCTCTGGTCA
TTTTCATAAACGACAAATTTAAGCAGTGCCTCGAGCAGAACAAAGTTGATCGCTCTGCAGGTAAGCCAGG
CAGCGGCGAGGGCAGCACCAAGGGCCTGGTCGACCCTCGTCCGCGCTCGTGCACCTGGCCGGACCCCAGG
CCGGAGTTTGGAGGTACCGGCGGCAGCGAGCTCATGAGCGAGCTGATTAAGGAGAACATGCACATGAAGC
TGTACATGGAGGGCACCGTGAACAACCACCACTTCAAGTGCACATCCGAGGGCGAAGGCAAGCCCTACGA
GGGCACCCAGACCATGAGAATCAAGGTGGTCGAGGGCGGCCCTCTCCCCTTCGCCTTCGACATCCTGGCT
ACCAGCTTCATGTACGGCAGCAGAACCTTCATCAACCACACCCAGGGCATCCCCGATTTCTTTAAGCAGT
CCTTCCCTGAGGGCTTCACATGGGAGAGAGTCACCACATACGAAGACGGGGGCGTGCTGACCGCTACCCA
GGACACCAGCCTCCAGGACGGCTGCCTCATCTACAACGTCAAGATCAGAGGGGTGAACTTCCCATCCAAC
GGCCCTGTGATGCAGAAGAAAACACTCGGCTGGGAGGCCAACACCGAGATGCTGTACCCCGCTGACGGCG
GCCTGGAAGGCAGAACCGTCATGGCCCTGAAGCTCGTGGGCGGGGGCCACCTGATCTGCAACTTCAAGAC
CACATACAGATCCAAGAAACCCGCTAAGAACCTCAAGATGCCCGGCGTCTACTATGTGGACCACAGACTG
GAAAGAATCAAGGAGGCCGACAAAGAGACCTACGTCGAGCAGCACGAGGTGGCTGTGGCCAGATACTGCG
ACCTCCCTAGCAAACTGGGGCACAAGTAAGAATTCTGCAGATATCCATCACACTGGCGGCCGCTCGAGCA
TGCATCTAGAGGGCCCTATTCTATAGTGTCACCTAAATGCTAGAGCTCGCTGATCAGCCTCGACTGTGCC
TTCTAGTTGCCAGCCATCTGTTGTTTGCCCCTCCCCCGTGCCTTCCTTGACCCTGGAAGGTGCCACTCCC
ACTGTCCTTTCCTAATAAAATGAGGAAATTGCATCGCATTGTCTGAGTAGGTGTCATTCTATTCTGGGGG
GTGGGGTGGGGCAGGACAGCAAGGGGGAGGATTGGGAAGACAATAGCAGGCATGCTGGGGATGCGGTGGG
CTCTATGGCTTCTGAGGCGGAAAGAACCAGCTGGGGCTCTAGGGGGTATCCCC
[124 nt withheld, positions 3344-3467]
C
[91 nt withheld, positions 3469-3559]
A
[49 nt withheld, positions 3561-3609]
CCTTTGACGTTGGAGTCCACGTTCTTT
[37 nt withheld, positions 3637-3673]
ACCCTATCTCGGTCTATTCTTTTGATTTATAAGGGATTTTGCCGATTTCGGCCTATTGGTTAAAAAATGA
GCTGATTTAACAAAAATTTAACGCGAATTAATTCTGTGGAATGTGTGTCAGTTAGGGTGTGGAAAGTCCC
CAGGCTCCCCAGCAGGCAGAAGTATGCAAAGCATGCATCTCAATTAGTCAGCAACCAGGTGTGGAAAGTC
CCCAGGCTCCCCAGCAGGCAGAAGTATGCAAAGCATGCATCTCAATTAGTCAGCAACCATAGTCCCGCCC
CTAACTCCGCCCATCCCGCCCCTAACTCCGCCCAGTTCCGCCCATTCTCCGCCCCATGGCTGACTAATTT
TTTTTATTTATGCAGAGGCCGAGGCCGCCTCTGCCTCTGAGCTATTCCAGAAGTAGTGAGGAGGCTTTTT
TGGAGGCCTAGGCTTTTGCAAAAAGCTCCCGGGAGCTTGTATATCCATTTTCGGATCTGATCAAGAGACA
GGATGAGGATCGTTTCGCATGATTGAACAAGATGGATTGCACGCAGGTTCTCCGGCCGCTTGGGTGGAGA
GGCTATTCGGCTATGACTGGGCACAACAGACAATCGGCTGCTCTGATGCCGCCGTGTTCCGGCTGTCAGC
GCAGGGGCGCCCGGTTCTTTTTGTCAAGACCGACCTGTCCGGTGCCCTGAATGAACTGCAGGACGAGGCA
GCGCGGCTATCGTGGCTGGCCACGACGGGCGTTCCTTGCGCAGCTGTGCTCGACGTTGTCACTGAAGCGG
GAAGGGACTGGCTGCTATTGGGCGAAGTGCCGGGGCAGGATCTCCTGTCATCTCACCTTGCTCCTGCCGA
GAAAGTATCCATCATGGCTGATGCAATGCGGCGGCTGCATACGCTTGATCCGGCTACCTGCCCATTCGAC
CACCAAGCGAAACATCGCATCGAGCGAGCACGTACTCGGATGGAAGCCGGTCTTGTCGATCAGGATGATC
TGGACGAAGAGCATCAGGGGCTCGCGCCAGCCGAACTGTTCGCCAGGCTCAAGGCGCGCATGCCCGACGG
CGAGGATCTCGTCGTGACCCATGGCGATGCCTGCTTGCCGAATATCATGGTGGAAAATGGCCGCTTTTCT
GGATTCATCGACTGTGGCCGGCTGGGTGTGGCGGACCGCTATCAGGACATAGCGTTGGCTACCCGTGATA
TTGCTGAAGAGCTTGGCGGCGAATGGGCTGACCGCTTCCTCGTGCTTTACGGTATCGCCGCTCCCGATTC
GCAGCGCATCGCCTTCTATCGCCTTCTTGACGAGTTCTTCTGAGCGGGACTCTGGGGTTCGAAATGACCG
ACCAAGCGACGCCCAACCTGCCATCACGAGATTTCGATTCCACCGCCGCCTTCTATGAAAGGTTGGGCTT
CGGAATCGTTTTCCGGGACGCCGGCTGGATGATCCTCCAGCGCGGGGATCTCATGCTGGAGTTCTTCGCC
CACCCCAACTTGTTTATTGCAGCTTATAATGGTTACAAATAAAGCAATAGCATCACAAATTTCACAAATA
AAGCATTTTTTTCACTGCATTCTAGTTGTGGTTTGTCCAAACTCATCAATGTATCTTATCATGTCTGTAT
ACCGTCGACCTCTAGCTAGAGCTTGGCGTAATCATGGTCATAGCTGTTTCCTGTGTGAAATTGTTATCCG
CTCACAATTCCACACAACATACGAGCCGGAAGCATAAAGTGTAAAGCCTGGGGTGCCTAATGAGTGAGCT
AACTCACATTAATTGCGTTGCGCTCACTGCCCGCTTTCCAGTCGGGAAACCTGTCGTGCCAGCTGCATTA
ATGAATCGGCCAACGCGCGGGGAGAGGCGGTTTGCGTATTGGGCGCTCTTCCGCTTCCTCGCTCACTGAC
TCGCTGCGCTCGGTCGTTCGGCTGCGGCGAGCGGTATCAGCTCACTCAAAGGCGGTAATACGGTTATCCA
CAGAATCAGGGGATAACGCAGGAAAGAACATGTGAGCAAAAGGCCAGCAAAAGGCCAGGAACCGTAAAAA
GGCCGCGTTGCTGGCGTTTTTCCATAGGCTCCGCCCCCCTGACGAGCATCACAAAAATCGACGCTCAAGT
CAGAGGTGGCGAAACCCGACAGGACTATAAAGATACCAGGCGTTTCCCCCTGGAAGCTCCCTCGTGCGCT
CTCCTGTTCCGACCCTGCCGCTTACCGGATACCTGTCCGCCTTTCTCCCTTCGGGAAGCGTGGCGCTTTC
TCATAGCTCACGCTGTAGGTATCTCAGTTCGGTGTAGGTCGTTCGCTCCAAGCTGGGCTGTGTGCACGAA
CCCCCCGTTCAGCCCGACCGCTGCGCCTTATCCGGTAACTATCGTCTTGAGTCCAACCCGGTAAGACACG
ACTTATCGCCACTGGCAGCAGCCACTGGTAACAGGATTAGCAGAGCGAGGTATGTAGGCGGTGCTACAGA
GTTCTTGAAGTGGTGGCCTAACTACGGCTACACTAGAAGAACAGTATTTGGTATCTGCGCTCTGCTGAAG
CCAGTTACCTTCGGAAAAAGAGTTGGTAGCTCTTGATCCGGCAAACAAACCACCGCTGGTAGCGGTGGTT
TTTTTGTTTGCAAGCAGCAGATTACGCGCAGAAAAAAAGGATCTCAAGAAGATCCTTTGATCTTTTCTAC
GGGGTCTGACGCTCAGTGGAACGAAAACTCACGTTAAGGGATTTTGGTCATGAGATTATCAAAAAGGATC
TTCACCTAGATCCTTTTAAATTAAAAATGAAGTTTTAAATCAATCTAAAGTATATATGAGTAAACTTGGT
CTGACAGTTACCAATGCTTAATCAGTGAGGCACCTATCTCAGCGATCTGTCTATTTCGTTCATCCATAGT
TGCCTGACTCCCCGTCGTGTAGATAACTACGATACGGGAGGGCTTACCATCTGGCCCCAGTGCTGCAATG
ATACCGCGAGACCCACGCTCACCGGCTCCAGATTTATCAGCAATAAACCAGCCAGCCGGAAGGGCCGAGC
GCAGAAGTGGTCCTGCAACTTTATCCGCCTCCATCCAGTCTATTAATTGTTGCCGGGAAGCTAGAGTAAG
TAGTTCGCCAGTTAATAGTTTGCGCAACGTTGTTGCCATTGCTACAGGCATCGTGGTGTCACGCTCGTCG
TTTGGTATGGCTTCATTCAGCTCCGGTTCCCAACGATCAAGGCGAGTTACATGATCCCCCATGTTGTGCA
AAAAAGCGGTTAGCTCCTTCGGTCCTCCGATCGTTGTCAGAAGTAAGTTGGCCGCAGTGTTATCACTCAT
GGTTATGGCAGCACTGCATAATTCTCTTACTGTCATGCCATCCGTAAGATGCTTTTCTGTGACTGGTGAG
TACTCAACCAAGTCATTCTGAGAATAGTGTATGCGGCGACCGAGTTGCTCTTGCCCGGCGTCAATACGGG
ATAATACCGCGCCACATAGCAGAACTTTAAAAGTGCTCATCATTGGAAAACGTTCTTCGGGGCGAAAACT
CTCAAGGATCTTACCGCTGTTGAGATCCAGTTCGATGTAACCCACTCGTGCACCCAACTGATCTTCAGCA
TCTTTTACTTTCACCAGCGTTTCTGGGTGAGCAAAAACAGGAAGGCAAAATGCCGCAAAAAAGGGAATAA
GGGCGACACGGAAATGTTGAATACTCATACTCTTCCTTTTTCAATATTATTGAAGCATTTATCAGGGTTA
TTGTCTCATGAGCGGATACATATTTGAATGTATTTAGAAAAATAAACAAATAGGGGTTCCGCGCACATTT
CCCCGAAAAGTGCCACCTGACGTCGACG
